>Addgene plasmid #143450 | TFORF0914 | addgene full sequence | sequence record 397892 | Addgene NGS Result
TTAATGTAGTCTTATGCAATACTCTTGTAGTCTTGCAACATGGTAACGATGAGTTAGCAACATGCCTTAC
AAGGAGAGAAAAAGCACCGTGCATGCCGATTGGTGGAAGTAAGGTGGTACGATCGTGCCTTATTAGGAAG
GCAACAGACGGGTCTGACATGGATTGGACGAACCACTGAATTGCCGCATTGCAGAGATATTGTATTTAAG
TGCCTAGCTCGATACATAAACGGGTCTCTCTGGTTAGACCAGATCTGAGCCTGGGAGCTCTCTGGCTAAC
TAGGGAACCCACTGCTTAAGCCTCAATAAAGCTTGCCTTGAGTGCTTCAAGTAGTGTGTGCCCGTCTGTT
GTGTGACTCTGGTAACTAGAGATCCCTCAGACCCTTTTAGTCAGTGTGGAAAATCTCTAGCAGTGGCGCC
CGAACAGGGACTTGAAAGCGAAAGGGAAACCAGAGGAGCTCTCTCGACGCAGGACTCGGCTTGCTGAAGC
GCGCACGGCAAGAGGCGAGGGGCGGCGACTGGTGAGTACGCCAAAAATTTTGACTAGCGGAGGCTAGAAG
GAGAGAGATGGGTGCGAGAGCGTCAGTATTAAGCGGGGGAGAATTAGATCGCGATGGGAAAAAATTCGGT
TAAGGCCAGGGGGAAAGAAAAAATATAAATTAAAACATATAGTATGGGCAAGCAGGGAGCTAGAACGATT
CGCAGTTAATCCTGGCCTGTTAGAAACATCAGAAGGCTGTAGACAAATACTGGGACAGCTACAACCATCC
CTTCAGACAGGATCAGAAGAACTTAGATCATTATATAATACAGTAGCAACCCTCTATTGTGTGCATCAAA
GGATAGAGATAAAAGACACCAAGGAAGCTTTAGACAAGATAGAGGAAGAGCAAAACAAAAGTAAGACCAC
CGCACAGCAAGCGGCCGCTGATCTTCAGACCTGGAGGAGGAGATATGAGGGACAATTGGAGAAGTGAATT
ATATAAATATAAAGTAGTAAAAATTGAACCATTAGGAGTAGCACCCACCAAGGCAAAGAGAAGAGTGGTG
CAGAGAGAAAAAAGAGCAGTGGGAATAGGAGCTTTGTTCCTTGGGTTCTTGGGAGCAGCAGGAAGCACTA
TGGGCGCAGCGTCAATGACGCTGACGGTACAGGCCAGACAATTATTGTCTGGTATAGTGCAGCAGCAGAA
CAATTTGCTGAGGGCTATTGAGGCGCAACAGCATCTGTTGCAACTCACAGTCTGGGGCATCAAGCAGCTC
CAGGCAAGAATCCTGGCTGTGGAAAGATACCTAAAGGATCAACAGCTCCTGGGGATTTGGGGTTGCTCTG
GAAAACTCATTTGCACCACTGCTGTGCCTTGGAATGCTAGTTGGAGTAATAAATCTCTGGAACAGATTTG
GAATCACACGACCTGGATGGAGTGGGACAGAGAAATTAACAATTACACAAGCTTAATACACTCCTTAATT
GAAGAATCGCAAAACCAGCAAGAAAAGAATGAACAAGAATTATTGGAATTAGATAAATGGGCAAGTTTGT
GGAATTGGTTTAACATAACAAATTGGCTGTGGTATATAAAATTATTCATAATGATAGTAGGAGGCTTGGT
AGGTTTAAGAATAGTTTTTGCTGTACTTTCTATAGTGAATAGAGTTAGGCAGGGATATTCACCATTATCG
TTTCAGACCCACCTCCCAACCCCGAGGGGACCCATGCATTGCATCTCAATTAGTCAGCAACCAGGTGTGG
AAAGTCCCCAGGCTCCCCAGCAGGCAGAAGTATGCAAAGCATGCGTCTCAATTAGTCAGCAACCATAGTC
CCGCCCCTAACTCCGCCCATCCCGCCCCTAACTCCGCCCAGTTCCGCCCATTCTCCGCCCCATGGCTGAC
TAATTTTTTTTATTTATGCAGAGGCCGAGGCCGCCTCGGCCTCTGAGCTATTCCAGAAGTAGTGAGGAGG
CTTTTTTGGAGGCCTAGGCTTTTGCAAAAAGCTTTCTAGAGGTACCACCGGAGCTTACCATGACCGAGTA
CAAGCCCACGGTGCGCCTCGCCACCCGCGACGACGTCCCCAGGGCCGTACGCACCCTCGCCGCCGCGTTC
GCCGACTACCCCGCCACGCGCCACACCGTCGATCCGGACCGCCACATCGAGCGGGTCACCGAGCTGCAAG
AACTCTTCCTCACGCGCGTCGGGCTCGACATCGGCAAGGTGTGGGTCGCGGACGACGGCGCCGCCGTGGC
GGTCTGGACCACGCCGGAGAGCGTCGAAGCGGGGGCGGTGTTCGCCGAGATCGGCCCGCGCATGGCCGAG
TTGAGCGGTTCCCGGCTGGCCGCGCAGCAACAGATGGAAGGCCTCCTGGCGCCGCACCGGCCCAAGGAGC
CCGCGTGGTTCCTGGCCACCGTCGGCGTCTCGCCCGACCACCAGGGCAAGGGTCTGGGCAGCGCCGTCGT
GCTCCCCGGAGTGGAGGCGGCCGAGCGCGCCGGGGTGCCCGCCTTCCTGGAGACCTCCGCGCCCCGCAAC
CTCCCCTTCTACGAGCGGCTCGGCTTCACCGTCACCGCCGACGTCGAGGTGCCCGAAGGACCGCGCACCT
GGTGCATGACCCGCAAGCCCGGTGCCAGTTAACGAATTCTAGATCTTGAGACAAATGGCAGTATTCATCC
ACAATTTTAAAAGAAAAGGGGGGATTGGGGGGTACAGTGCAGGGGAAAGAATAGTAGACATAATAGCAAC
AGACATACAAACTAAAGAATTACAAAAACAAATTACAAAAATTCAAAATTTTCGGGTTTATTACAGGGAC
AGCAGAGATCCACTTTGGCGCCGGCTCGAGGCCTGCAGGTGCAAAGATGGATAAAGTTTTAAACAGAGAG
GAATCTTTGCAGCTAATGGACCTTCTAGGTCTTGAAAGGAGTGGGAATTGGCTCCGGTGCCCGTCAGTGG
GCAGAGCGCACATCGCCCACAGTCCCCGAGAAGTTGGGGGGAGGGGTCGGCAATTGAACCGGTGCCTAGA
GAAGGTGGCGCGGGGTAAACTGGGAAAGTGATGTCGTGTACTGGCTCCGCCTTTTTCCCGAGGGTGGGGG
AGAACCGTATATAAGTGCAGTAGTCGCCGTGAACGTTCTTTTTCGCAACGGGTTTGCCGCCAGAACACAG
GTAAGTGCCGTGTGTGGTTCCCGCGGGCCTGGCCTCTTTACGGGTTATGGCCCTTGCGTGCCTTGAATTA
CTTCCACCTGGCTGCAGTACGTGATTCTTGATCCCGAGCTTCGGGTTGGAAGTGGGTGGGAGAGTTCGAG
GCCTTGCGCTTAAGGAGCCCCTTCGCCTCGTGCTTGAGTTGAGGCCTGGCCTGGGCGCTGGGGCCGCCGC
GTGCGAATCTGGTGGCACCTTCGCGCCTGTCTCGCTGCTTTCGATAAGTCTCTAGCCATTTAAAATTTTT
GATGACCTGCTGCGACGCTTTTTTTCTGGCAAGATAGTCTTGTAAATGCGGGCCAAGATCTGCACACTGG
TATTTCGGTTTTTGGGGCCGCGGGCGGCGACGGGGCCCGTGCGTCCCAGCGCACATGTTCGGCGAGGCGG
GGCCTGCGAGCGCGGCCACCGAGAATCGGACGGGGGTAGTCTCAAGCTGGCCGGCCTGCTCTGGTGCCTG
GCCTCGCGCCGCCGTGTATCGCCCCGCCCTGGGCGGCAAGGCTGGCCCGGTCGGCACCAGTTGCGTGAGC
GGAAAGATGGCCGCTTCCCGGCCCTGCTGCAGGGAGCTCAAAATGGAGGACGCGGCGCTCGGGAGAGCGG
GCGGGTGAGTCACCCACACAAAGGAAAAGGGCCTTTCCGTCCTCAGCCGTCGCTTCATGTGACTCCACGG
AGTACCGGGCGCCGTCCAGGCACCTCGATTAGTTCTCGAGCTTTTGGAGTACGTCGTCTTTAGGTTGGGG
GGAGGGGTTTTATGCGATGGAGTTTCCCCACACTGAGTGGGTGGAGACTGAAGTTAGGCCAGCTTGGCAC
TTGATGTAATTCTCCTTGGAATTTGCCCTTTTTGAGTTTGGATCTTGGTTCATTCTCAAGCCTCAGACAG
TGGTTCAAAGTTTTTTTCTTCCATTTCAGGTGTCGTGAGGCTAGCACCGCCACCATGGCTCTTACACAGG
GACCTTTGACATTCAGGGATGTAGCCATAGAATTCTCTCAGGAGGAGTGGAAATCCCTGGACCCTGTGCA
GAAAGCTTTGTACTGGGATGTGATGTTGGAGAACTACAGGAACCTGGTCTTCCTGGGTATCCTTCCTAAA
TGTATGACCAAGGAATTACCACCAATAGGGAACAGTAATACAGGAGAAAAATGCCAAACAGTGACGCTGG
AAAGACATGAATGTTATGATGTTGAAAATTTTTACTTAAGGGAAATCCAGAAAAATCTACAGGACCTTGA
GTTTCAATGGAAAGATGGTGAAATAAATTATAAAGAAGTGCCAATGACCTATAAAAACAATCTTAATGGT
AAAAGAGGTCAACATAGTCAAGAGGATGTAGAAAACAAATGTATTGAAAATCAGCTTACATTAAGCTTTC
AGTCACGTCTGACTGAACTGCAGAAATTTCAAACTGAAGGGAAAATTTATGAGTGTAACCAATCTGAGAA
GACAGTTAATAACAGTTCCCTAGTTTCACCACTTCAAAGAATTCTTCCTAGTGTCCAAACCAACATTTCT
AAAAAATATGAGAATGAGTTTTTGCAGCTGTCATTACCCACCCAACTTGAGAAAACACACATTAGGGAAA
AACCTTATATGTGTAAAGGGTGTGGCAAAGCCTTTAGAGTGTCTTCAAGTCTTATTAACCATCAGATGGT
ACATACTACAGAGAAACCTTACAAATGCAATGAATGTGGCAAAGCCTTTCATCGGGGCTCACTACTAACT
ATACATCAGATAGTCCATACAAGGGGGAAGCCATATCAATGTGGTGTATGTGGCAAGATCTTCAGACAAA
ATTCAGATCTTGTAAATCACCGGAGAAGTCACACTGGAGAGAAACCGTACAAATGTAATGAATGTGGCAA
GTCCTTTAGTCAAAGTTATAACCTTGCAATACATCAGAGAATTCACACTGGAGAGAAACCTTACAAATGT
AATGAGTGTGGGAAAACCTTCAAACAAGGCTCATGCCTCACTACACATCAGATAATCCATACAGGAGAGA
AACCATATCAATGTGATATATGTGGCAAGGTCTTCAGGCAGAATTCTAATCTTGTAAATCACCAGAGAAT
CCACACTGGAGAGAAACCATACAAATGCAACATATGTGGAAAGTCCTTTAGTCAAAGTTCCAACCTGGCA
ACTCATCAGACAGTTCATAGTGGAAACAAACCTTACAAATGTGATGAGTGTGGCAAAACCTTTAAACGGA
GCTCCAGCCTCACTACACATCAGATAATCCATACAGGAGAGAAACCATATACATGTGATGTATGCGACAA
GGTCTTCAGTCAACGTTCACAACTTGCAAGGCACCAGAGAAGTCATACTGGAGAGAAACCTTACAAATGC
AATGAATGTGGCAAGGTCTTCAGTCAGACTTCACATCTTGTGGGGCATCGGAGAATTCATACTGGAGAGA
AACCTTACAAATGTGATAAATGTGGTAAAGCCTTTAAACAGGGCTCATTACTCACTCGACATAAGATAAT
TCATACCAGAGAGAAACGTTACCAATGCGGTGAATGTGGAAAGGTCTTTAGTGAAAATTCATGCCTTGTA
AGACATTTAAGAATTCATACTGGGGAGCAACCTTACAAATGTAATGTGTGTGGCAAGGTCTTCAATTACA
GTGGAAACCTTTCAATTCATAAGAGAATACATACGGGAGAGAAACCTTTCCAATGTAATGAATGTGGCAC
AGTCTTCAGGAACTACTCATGCCTAGCACGTCATCTAAGAATTCATACTGGGCAGAAACCTTACAAATGT
AATGTGTGTGGCAAGGTCTTCAATGACAGTGGAAACCTTTCAAATCATAAGAGAATTCATACTGGAGAGA
AGCCGTTTCAATGTAACGAATGCGGCAAGGTTTTCAGTTACTACTCATGCCTAGCACGTCATCGGAAAAT
TCATACCGGAGAGAAACCTTACAAATGTAATGATTGTGGCAAAGCCTATACTCAGCGTTCAAGCCTCACT
AAACATCTGATAATTCATACTGGAGAGAAACCTTACAATTGTAATGAGTTTGGAGGGGCATTTATCCAAA
GTTCAAAACTTGCAAGATATCACAGAAATCCTACTGGGGAGAAACCACACAAATGTAGCCATTGTGGTAG
AACTTTTAGTCATATAACAGGCCTGACGTACCATCAGAGAAGGCATACTGGAGAGATGCCATACAAATGT
ATTGAATGTGGCCAGGTCTTTAATTCCACTTCGAACCTTGCAAGGCATCGGAGAATTCACACTGGAGAGA
AACCTTACAAATGTAATGAATGTGGCAAGGTCTTTCGTCATCAATCAACACTAGCACGTCATCGGAGTAT
TCATACTGGAGAGAAACCTTACGTGTGTAATGAGTGTGGCAAAGCCTTTAGAGTGCGTTCAATTCTGGTT
AATCATCAGAAAATGCATACTGGGGACAAACCTTACAAATGTAATGAATGTGGTAAAGCTTTTATTGAAA
GGTCAAAGCTGGTGTACCATCAAAGAAATCACACTGGAGAGAAGCCATACAAATGTATTGAATGTGGCAA
GGCCTTTGGGCGGTTTTCTTGCCTCAACAAACACCAAATGATTCATTCTGGAGAAAAACCTTATAAATGT
AATGAGTGTGGCAAATCTTTCATTAGTCGCTCAGGCCTCACTAAACATCAGACAAAACATACTGCAGAGA
GTCTTAAAACAAAATTCAATGTGGAAAAGCCTTTAGATGTTCTCCTAACTTCTGGGTTCAAATAGTAATG
AACTAGTCCGTAACTTGAAAGTATTTCGATTTCTTGGCTTTATATATCTTGTGGAAAGGACGAGCGGCAC
ACGCTCCTGCATGGACAACGCGTTAAGTCGACAATCAACCTCTGGATTACAAAATTTGTGAAAGATTGAC
TGGTATTCTTAACTATGTTGCTCCTTTTACGCTATGTGGATACGCTGCTTTAATGCCTTTGTATCATGCT
ATTGCTTCCCGTATGGCTTTCATTTTCTCCTCCTTGTATAAATCCTGGTTGCTGTCTCTTTATGAGGAGT
TGTGGCCCGTTGTCAGGCAACGTGGCGTGGTGTGCACTGTGTTTGCTGACGCAACCCCCACTGGTTGGGG
CATTGCCACCACCTGTCAGCTCCTTTCCGGGACTTTCGCTTTCCCCCTCCCTATTGCCACGGCGGAACTC
ATCGCCGCCTGCCTTGCCCGCTGCTGGACAGGGGCTCGGCTGTTGGGCACTGACAATTCCGTGGTGTTGT
CGGGGAAATCATCGTCCTTTCCTTGGCTGCTCGCCTGTGTTGCCACCTGGATTCTGCGCGGGACGTCCTT
CTGCTACGTCCCTTCGGCCCTCAATCCAGCGGACCTTCCTTCCCGCGGCCTGCTGCCGGCTCTGCGGCCT
CTTCCGCGTCTTCGCCTTCGCCCTCAGACGAGTCGGATCTCCCTTTGGGCCGCCTCCCCGCGTCGACTTT
AAGACCAATGACTTACAAGGCAGCTGTAGATCTTAGCCACTTTTTAAAAGAAAAGGGGGGACTGGAAGGG
CTAATTCACTCCCAACGAAGACAAGATCTGCTTTTTGCTTGTACTGGGTCTCTCTGGTTAGACCAGATCT
GAGCCTGGGAGCTCTCTGGCTAACTAGGGAACCCACTGCTTAAGCCTCAATAAAGCTTGCCTTGAGTGCT
TCAAGTAGTGTGTGCCCGTCTGTTGTGTGACTCTGGTAACTAGAGATCCCTCAGACCCTTTTAGTCAGTG
TGGAAAATCTCTAGCAGTACGTATAGTAGTTCATGTCATCTTATTATTCAGTATTTATAACTTGCAAAGA
AATGAATATCAGAGAGTGAGAGGAACTTGTTTATTGCAGCTTATAATGGTTACAAATAAAGCAATAGCAT
CACAAATTTCACAAATAAAGCATTTTTTTCACTGCATTCTAGTTGTGGTTTGTCCAAACTCATCAATGTA
TCTTATCATGTCTGGCTCTAGCTATCCCGCCCCTAACTCCGCCCATCCCGCCCCTAACTCCGCCCAGTTC
CGCCCATTCTCCGCCCCATGGCTGACTAATTTTTTTTATTTATGCAGAGGCCGAGGCCGCCTCGGCCTCT
GAGCTATTCCAGAAGTAGTGAGGAGGCTTTTTTGGAGGCCTAGGGACGTACCCAATTCGCCCTATAGTGA
GTCGTATTACGCGCGCTCACTGGCCGTCGTTTTACAACGTCGTGACTGGGAAAACCCTGGCGTTACCCAA
CTTAATCGCCTTGCAGCACATCCCCCTTTCGCCAGCTGGCGTAATAGCGAAGAGGCCCGCACCGATCGCC
CTTCCCAACAGTTGCGCAGCCTGAATGGCGAATGGG
[124 nt withheld, positions 8507-8630]
C
[91 nt withheld, positions 8632-8722]
A
[49 nt withheld, positions 8724-8772]
CCTTTGACGTTGGAGTCCACGTTCTTT
[37 nt withheld, positions 8800-8836]
ACCCTATCTCGGTCTATTCTTTTGATTTATAAGGGATTTTGCCGATTTCGGCCTATTGGTTAAAAAATGA
GCTGATTTAACAAAAATTTAACGCGAATTTTAACAAAATATTAACGCTTACAATTTAGGTGGCACTTTTC
GGGGAAATGTGCGCGGAACCCCTATTTGTTTATTTTTCTAAATACATTCAAATATGTATCCGCTCATGAG
ACAATAACCCTGATAAATGCTTCAATAATATTGAAAAAGGAAGAGTATGAGTATTCAACATTTCCGTGTC
GCCCTTATTCCCTTTTTTGCGGCATTTTGCCTTCCTGTTTTTGCTCACCCAGAAACGCTGGTGAAAGTAA
AAGATGCTGAAGATCAGTTGGGTGCACGAGTGGGTTACATCGAACTGGATCTCAACAGCGGTAAGATCCT
TGAGAGTTTTCGCCCCGAAGAACGTTTTCCAATGATGAGCACTTTTAAAGTTCTGCTATGTGGCGCGGTA
TTATCCCGTATTGACGCCGGGCAAGAGCAACTCGGTCGCCGCATACACTATTCTCAGAATGACTTGGTTG
AGTACTCACCAGTCACAGAAAAGCATCTTACGGATGGCATGACAGTAAGAGAATTATGCAGTGCTGCCAT
AACCATGAGTGATAACACTGCGGCCAACTTACTTCTGACAACGATCGGAGGACCGAAGGAGCTAACCGCT
TTTTTGCACAACATGGGGGATCATGTAACTCGCCTTGATCGTTGGGAACCGGAGCTGAATGAAGCCATAC
CAAACGACGAGCGTGACACCACGATGCCTGTAGCAATGGCAACAACGTTGCGCAAACTATTAACTGGCGA
ACTACTTACTCTAGCTTCCCGGCAACAATTAATAGACTGGATGGAGGCGGATAAAGTTGCAGGACCACTT
CTGCGCTCGGCCCTTCCGGCTGGCTGGTTTATTGCTGATAAATCTGGAGCCGGTGAGCGTGGGTCTCGCG
GTATCATTGCAGCACTGGGGCCAGATGGTAAGCCCTCCCGTATCGTAGTTATCTACACGACGGGGAGTCA
GGCAACTATGGATGAACGAAATAGACAGATCGCTGAGATAGGTGCCTCACTGATTAAGCATTGGTAACTG
TCAGACCAAGTTTACTCATATATACTTTAGATTGATTTAAAACTTCATTTTTAATTTAAAAGGATCTAGG
TGAAGATCCTTTTTGATAATCTCATGACCAAAATCCCTTAACGTGAGTTTTCGTTCCACTGAGCGTCAGA
CCCCGTAGAAAAGATCAAAGGATCTTCTTGAGATCCTTTTTTTCTGCGCGTAATCTGCTGCTTGCAAACA
AAAAAACCACCGCTACCAGCGGTGGTTTGTTTGCCGGATCAAGAGCTACCAACTCTTTTTCCGAAGGTAA
CTGGCTTCAGCAGAGCGCAGATACCAAATACTGTTCTTCTAGTGTAGCCGTAGTTAGGCCACCACTTCAA
GAACTCTGTAGCACCGCCTACATACCTCGCTCTGCTAATCCTGTTACCAGTGGCTGCTGCCAGTGGCGAT
AAGTCGTGTCTTACCGGGTTGGACTCAAGACGATAGTTACCGGATAAGGCGCAGCGGTCGGGCTGAACGG
GGGGTTCGTGCACACAGCCCAGCTTGGAGCGAACGACCTACACCGAACTGAGATACCTACAGCGTGAGCT
ATGAGAAAGCGCCACGCTTCCCGAAGGGAGAAAGGCGGACAGGTATCCGGTAAGCGGCAGGGTCGGAACA
GGAGAGCGCACGAGGGAGCTTCCAGGGGGAAACGCCTGGTATCTTTATAGTCCTGTCGGGTTTCGCCACC
TCTGACTTGAGCGTCGATTTTTGTGATGCTCGTCAGGGGGGCGGAGCCTATGGAAAAACGCCAGCAACGC
GGCCTTTTTACGGTTCCTGGCCTTTTGCTGGCCTTTTGCTCACATGTTCTTTCCTGCGTTATCCCCTGAT
TCTGTGGATAACCGTATTACCGCCTTTGAGTGAGCTGATACCGCTCGCCGCAGCCGAACGACCGAGCGCA
GCGAGTCAGTGAGCGAGGAAGCGGAAGAGCGCCCAATACGCAAACCGCCTCTCCCCGCGCGTTGGCCGAT
TCATTAATGCAGCTGGCACGACAGGTTTCCCGACTGGAAAGCGGGCAGTGAGCGCAACGCAATTAATGTG
AGTTAGCTCACTCATTAGGCACCCCAGGCTTTACACTTTATGCTTCCGGCTCGTATGTTGTGTGGAATTG
TGAGCGGATAACAATTTCACACAGGAAACAGCTATGACCATGATTACGCCAAGCGCGCAATTAACCCTCA
CTAAAGGGAACAAAAGCTGGAGCTGCAAGC
Features (pLannotate 1.2.2; 31 found; start..end, strand, type, name):
      5..231     +  promoter       RSV promoter: Rous sarcoma virus enhancer/promoter
    232..412     +  LTR            5' LTR (truncated): truncated 5' long terminal repeat (LTR) from HIV-1
    459..584     +  misc_feature   HIV-1 Ψ: packaging signal of human immunodeficiency virus type 1
    568..931     +  CDS            HIV-1 gag (fragment): gag protein from human immunodeficiency virus 1; gag
   1077..1310    +  misc_feature   RRE: The Rev response element (RRE) of HIV-1 allows for Rev-dependent mRNA export from the nucleus to the cytoplasm.
   1687..1713    +  CDS            Rev (fragment): human immunodeficiency virus 1 (HIV-1) Rev protein; rev; enhances nuclear export of unspliced and incompletely spliced viral mRNAs
   1720..1743    +  promoter       SV40 promoter (fragment): SV40 early promoter
   1744..1815    +  promoter       SV40 promoter (fragment): SV40 enhancer and early promoter
   1839..1974    +  rep_origin     SV40 ori: SV40 origin of replication
   2020..2616    +  CDS            PuroR (fragment): puromycin N-acetyltransferase; pac from Streptomyces; confers resistance to puromycin
   2665..2782    +  misc_feature   cPPT/CTS: central polypurine tract and central termination sequence of HIV-1
   2847..2913    +  CDS            small t antigen (fragment): SV40 (simian virus 40) small t antigen
   2920..4098    +  promoter       EF-1α promoter: strong constitutive promoter for human elongation factor EF-1α
   4115..4804    +  CDS            ZNF28 (fragment): ZNF28_HUMAN - Also known as KOX24. Experimental evidence at protein level: Swiss-Prot protein existence level 1. May be involved in transcriptional regulation. From Homo sapiens (Human).
   6938..6991    +  promoter       U6 promoter (fragment): RNA polymerase III promoter for human U6 snRNA
   7033..7621    +  misc_feature   WPRE: woodchuck hepatitis virus posttranscriptional regulatory element
   7672..7691    +  misc_feature   cPPT/CTS (fragment): central polypurine tract and central termination sequence of HIV-1
   7693..7926    +  LTR            3' LTR (ΔU3): self-inactivating 3' long terminal repeat (LTR) from HIV-1
   8004..8125    +  polyA_signal   SV40 poly(A) signal: SV40 polyadenylation signal
   8165..8300    +  rep_origin     SV40 ori: SV40 origin of replication
   8321..8339    -  promoter       T7 promoter: promoter for bacteriophage T7 RNA polymerase
   8347..8502    +  CDS            lacZα (fragment): LacZα fragment of β-galactosidase; lacZ fragment
   8507..8935    +  rep_origin     f1 ori (sequence partly withheld): f1 bacteriophage origin of replication; arrow indicates direction of (+) strand synthesis
   8988..9092    +  promoter       AmpR promoter: bla
   9093..9953    +  CDS            AmpR: β-lactamase; bla; confers resistance to ampicillin, carbenicillin, and related antibiotics
  10124..10712   +  rep_origin     ori: high-copy-number ColE1/pMB1/pBR322/pUC origin of replication
  10895..10987   +  CDS            lacI (fragment): lac repressor; lacI; The lac repressor binds to the lac operator to inhibit transcription in E. coli. This inhibition can be relieved by adding lactose or isopropyl-β-D-thiogalactopyranoside (IPTG).
  11000..11021   +  protein_bind   CAP binding site: CAP binding activates transcription in the presence of cAMP. E. coli catabolite activator protein
  11036..11066   +  promoter       lac promoter: promoter for the E. coli lac operon
  11070..11092   +  protein_bind   lac operator (fragment): The lac repressor binds to the lac operator to inhibit transcription in E. coli. This inhibition can be relieved by adding lactose or isopropyl-β-D-thiogalactopyranoside (IPTG). lac repressor encoded by lacI
  11135..11153   +  promoter       T3 promoter: promoter for bacteriophage T3 RNA polymerase
