[The description below was written by a language model from this plasmid's Addgene catalogue record and pLannotate feature annotations shown in this document.]
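Description:
TFORF0914 is a lentiviral mammalian expression plasmid built on the pLX_TRC317 backbone. It carries the human zinc finger gene ZNF836 as one member of a barcoded transcription factor ORF collection. In bacteria it is maintained through a high-copy ColE1/pUC-type origin and selected with ampicillin via the bla gene. An f1 origin and remnants of a lac/T7/T3 cloning region are also present. The depositor warns that the plasmid can recombine, which is a common problem with LTR-containing vectors.

The viral portion has a third-generation, self-inactivating layout. An RSV promoter drives a truncated HIV-1 5' LTR, followed by the Ψ packaging signal with a gag fragment, the RRE for Rev-dependent export of the genomic RNA, a cPPT/CTS, a WPRE to boost transcript expression, and a ΔU3 3' LTR with a downstream SV40 polyadenylation signal. Two expression units sit between the LTRs. An SV40 promoter/origin region drives puromycin N-acetyltransferase for selecting transduced cells, and the strong constitutive EF-1α promoter drives the synthesized ZNF836 ORF of about 2.9 kb.

The automated annotation labels only the start of the insert, calling it a ZNF28 fragment. This most likely reflects homology among related zinc finger proteins rather than a different insert, and the rest of the ORF region is unannotated. The unique 24-bp barcode described in the record is also not annotated, so its exact position cannot be stated. A short U6 promoter fragment lies between the insert and the WPRE.

The construct is intended for overexpressing ZNF836 in mammalian cells. The barcode allows the transcription factor to be identified in pooled overexpression screens, such as those probing directed differentiation.
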