Addgene plasmid #143450: TFORF0914
Purpose: Lentiviral vector for overexpressing transcription factor ORFs with unique 24-bp barcodes. Barcodes facilitate identification of transcription factors in pooled screens.
Depositing lab: Feng Zhang. Depositing organization: Broad Institute. Publication: A transcription factor atlas of directed differentiation. Joung J, Ma S, Tay T, Geiger-Schuller KR, Kirchgatterer PC, Verdine VK, Guo B, Arias-Garcia MA, Allen WE, Singh A, Kuksenko O, Abudayyeh OO, Gootenberg JS, Fu Z, Macrae RK, Buenrostro JD, Regev A, Zhang F. Cell. 2023 Jan 5;186(1):209-229.e26. doi: 10.1016/j.cell.2022.11.026. PubMed 36608654.
Backbone
  Vector backbone: pLX_TRC317
  Backbone manufacturer: Broad Institute Genetic Perturbation Platform
  Backbone size w/o insert (bp): 8264
  Vector type: Mammalian Expression, Lentiviral
  Selectable markers: Puromycin
Growth in bacteria
  Bacterial resistance: Ampicillin, 100 μg/mL
  Growth temperature: 37°C
  Growth strain: NEB Stable
  Copy number: High Copy
Gene/Insert
  Gene/Insert name: ZNF836
  Species: H. sapiens (human)
  Insert size (bp): 2912
  Entrez Gene: ZNF836 (a.k.a. FLJ16287)
  Promoter: EF1a
  Cloning method: Unknown
  Sequencing primers: 5′ GGGTGGAGACTGAAGTTAGGCCAG; 3′ CACATAGCGTAAAAGGAGCAACATAG
Terms and licenses: Academic/Nonprofit Terms; Industry Terms: Not Available to Industry
Depositor comments: XM_011526558,XM_011526559,NM_001102657,ENST00000597252 . The transcription factor ORF portion of this plasmid was synthesized by Genewiz. Please test multiple small colonies in case of plasmid recombination. To make this collection available in a timely manner, a portion of this collection was not fully sequenced by Addgene. If an Addgene verified full plasmid sequence is not available, please contact us prior to placing an order to request the full sequence.
How to cite: TFORF0914 was a gift from Feng Zhang (Addgene plasmid # 143450 ; http://n2t.net/addgene:143450 ; RRID:Addgene_143450)
