>Addgene plasmid #143450 | TFORF0914 | depositor partial sequence | sequence record 282488 | Insert
ACCGCCACCATGGCTCTTACACAGGGACCTTTGACATTCAGGGATGTAGCCATAGAATTCTCTCAGGAGG
AGTGGAAATCCCTGGACCCTGTGCAGAAAGCTTTGTACTGGGATGTGATGTTGGAGAACTACAGGAACCT
GGTCTTCCTGGGTATCCTTCCTAAATGTATGACCAAGGAATTACCACCAATAGGGAACAGTAATACAGGA
GAAAAATGCCAAACAGTGACGCTGGAAAGACATGAATGTTATGATGTTGAAAATTTTTACTTAAGGGAAA
TCCAGAAAAATCTACAGGACCTTGAGTTTCAATGGAAAGATGGTGAAATAAATTATAAAGAAGTGCCAAT
GACCTATAAAAACAATCTTAATGGTAAAAGAGGTCAACATAGTCAAGAGGATGTAGAAAACAAATGTATT
GAAAATCAGCTTACATTAAGCTTTCAGTCACGTCTGACTGAACTGCAGAAATTTCAAACTGAAGGGAAAA
TTTATGAGTGTAACCAATCTGAGAAGACAGTTAATAACAGTTCCCTAGTTTCACCACTTCAAAGAATTCT
TCCTAGTGTCCAAACCAACATTTCTAAAAAATATGAGAATGAGTTTTTGCAGCTGTCATTACCCACCCAA
CTTGAGAAAACACACATTAGGGAAAAACCTTATATGTGTAAAGGGTGTGGCAAAGCCTTTAGAGTGTCTT
CAAGTCTTATTAACCATCAGATGGTACATACTACAGAGAAACCTTACAAATGCAATGAATGTGGCAAAGC
CTTTCATCGGGGCTCACTACTAACTATACATCAGATAGTCCATACAAGGGGGAAGCCATATCAATGTGGT
GTATGTGGCAAGATCTTCAGACAAAATTCAGATCTTGTAAATCACCGGAGAAGTCACACTGGAGAGAAAC
CGTACAAATGTAATGAATGTGGCAAGTCCTTTAGTCAAAGTTATAACCTTGCAATACATCAGAGAATTCA
CACTGGAGAGAAACCTTACAAATGTAATGAGTGTGGGAAAACCTTCAAACAAGGCTCATGCCTCACTACA
CATCAGATAATCCATACAGGAGAGAAACCATATCAATGTGATATATGTGGCAAGGTCTTCAGGCAGAATT
CTAATCTTGTAAATCACCAGAGAATCCACACTGGAGAGAAACCATACAAATGCAACATATGTGGAAAGTC
CTTTAGTCAAAGTTCCAACCTGGCAACTCATCAGACAGTTCATAGTGGAAACAAACCTTACAAATGTGAT
GAGTGTGGCAAAACCTTTAAACGGAGCTCCAGCCTCACTACACATCAGATAATCCATACAGGAGAGAAAC
CATATACATGTGATGTATGCGACAAGGTCTTCAGTCAACGTTCACAACTTGCAAGGCACCAGAGAAGTCA
TACTGGAGAGAAACCTTACAAATGCAATGAATGTGGCAAGGTCTTCAGTCAGACTTCACATCTTGTGGGG
CATCGGAGAATTCATACTGGAGAGAAACCTTACAAATGTGATAAATGTGGTAAAGCCTTTAAACAGGGCT
CATTACTCACTCGACATAAGATAATTCATACCAGAGAGAAACGTTACCAATGCGGTGAATGTGGAAAGGT
CTTTAGTGAAAATTCATGCCTTGTAAGACATTTAAGAATTCATACTGGGGAGCAACCTTACAAATGTAAT
GTGTGTGGCAAGGTCTTCAATTACAGTGGAAACCTTTCAATTCATAAGAGAATACATACGGGAGAGAAAC
CTTTCCAATGTAATGAATGTGGCACAGTCTTCAGGAACTACTCATGCCTAGCACGTCATCTAAGAATTCA
TACTGGGCAGAAACCTTACAAATGTAATGTGTGTGGCAAGGTCTTCAATGACAGTGGAAACCTTTCAAAT
CATAAGAGAATTCATACTGGAGAGAAGCCGTTTCAATGTAACGAATGCGGCAAGGTTTTCAGTTACTACT
CATGCCTAGCACGTCATCGGAAAATTCATACCGGAGAGAAACCTTACAAATGTAATGATTGTGGCAAAGC
CTATACTCAGCGTTCAAGCCTCACTAAACATCTGATAATTCATACTGGAGAGAAACCTTACAATTGTAAT
GAGTTTGGAGGGGCATTTATCCAAAGTTCAAAACTTGCAAGATATCACAGAAATCCTACTGGGGAGAAAC
CACACAAATGTAGCCATTGTGGTAGAACTTTTAGTCATATAACAGGCCTGACGTACCATCAGAGAAGGCA
TACTGGAGAGATGCCATACAAATGTATTGAATGTGGCCAGGTCTTTAATTCCACTTCGAACCTTGCAAGG
CATCGGAGAATTCACACTGGAGAGAAACCTTACAAATGTAATGAATGTGGCAAGGTCTTTCGTCATCAAT
CAACACTAGCACGTCATCGGAGTATTCATACTGGAGAGAAACCTTACGTGTGTAATGAGTGTGGCAAAGC
CTTTAGAGTGCGTTCAATTCTGGTTAATCATCAGAAAATGCATACTGGGGACAAACCTTACAAATGTAAT
GAATGTGGTAAAGCTTTTATTGAAAGGTCAAAGCTGGTGTACCATCAAAGAAATCACACTGGAGAGAAGC
CATACAAATGTATTGAATGTGGCAAGGCCTTTGGGCGGTTTTCTTGCCTCAACAAACACCAAATGATTCA
TTCTGGAGAAAAACCTTATAAATGTAATGAGTGTGGCAAATCTTTCATTAGTCGCTCAGGCCTCACTAAA
CATCAGACAAAACATACTGCAGAGAGTCTTAAAACAAAATTCAATGTGGAAAAGCCTTTAGATGTTCTCC
TAACTTCTGGGTTCAAATAGTAATGAACTAGTCCGTAACTTGAAAGTATTTCGATTTCTTGGCTTTATAT
ATCTTGTGGAAAGGACGAGCGGCACACGCTCCTGCATGGACA
