>Addgene plasmid #143450 | TFORF0914 | depositor partial sequence | sequence record 282489 | Barcode
GCGGCACACGCTCCTGCATGGACA
